LOCUS       Exported 10300 bp ds-DNA circular SYN 12-MAY-2021
DEFINITION  Lentiviral expression of ESR1 E247K.
ACCESSION   .
VERSION     .
KEYWORDS    pHAGE-ESR1-E247K
SOURCE      synthetic DNA construct
  ORGANISM  synthetic DNA construct
REFERENCE   1 (bases 1 to 10300)
  AUTHORS   Ng PK, Li J, Jeong KJ, Shao S, Chen H, Tsang YH, Sengupta S, Wang Z,
            Bhavana VH, Tran R, Soewito S, Minussi DC, Moreno D, Kong K,
            Dogruluk T, Lu H, Gao J, Tokheim C, Zhou DC, Johnson AM, Zeng J, Ip
            CKM, Ju Z, Wester M, Yu S, Li Y, Vellano CP, Schultz N, Karchin R,
            Ding L, Lu Y, Cheung LWT, Chen K, Shaw KR, Meric-Bernstam F, Scott
            KL, Yi S, Sahni N, Liang H, Mills GB
  TITLE     Systematic Functional Annotation of Somatic Mutations in Cancer.
  JOURNAL   Cancer Cell. 2018 Mar 12;33(3):450-462.e10. doi:
            10.1016/j.ccell.2018.01.021.
  PUBMED    29533785
REFERENCE   2 (bases 1 to 10300)
  AUTHORS   .
  TITLE     Direct Submission
  JOURNAL   Exported May 12, 2021 from SnapGene Server 1.1.58
            http://www.snapgene.com
FEATURES             Location/Qualifiers
     source          1..10300
                     /organism="synthetic DNA construct"
                     /mol_type="other DNA"
     LTR             1..634
                     /label=3' LTR
                     /note="3' long terminal repeat (LTR) from HIV-1"
     misc_feature    681..806
                     /label=HIV-1 Psi
                     /note="packaging signal of human immunodeficiency virus
                     type 1"
     misc_feature    1303..1536
                     /label=RRE
                     /note="The Rev response element (RRE) of HIV-1 allows for
                     Rev-dependent mRNA export from the nucleus to the
                     cytoplasm."
     CDS             1721..1765
                     /codon_start=1
                     /product="antigenic peptide corresponding to amino acids
                     655 to 669 of the HIV envelope protein gp41 (Lutje Hulsik
                     et al., 2013)"
                     /label=gp41 peptide
                     /note="recognized by the 2H10 single-chain llama nanobody"
                     /translation="KNEQELLELDKWASL"
     misc_feature    2058..2175
                     /label=cPPT/CTS
                     /note="central polypurine tract and central termination
                     sequence of HIV-1"
     promoter        2223..3401
                     /label=EF-1-alpha promoter
                     /note="strong constitutive promoter for human elongation
                     factor EF-1-alpha"
     intron          2454..3392
                     /label=EF-1-alpha intron A
                     /note="intron upstream of the start codon of human
                     EF-1-alpha"
     primer_bind     3349..3369
                     /label=EF1a-F
                     /note="Human elongation factor-1a promoter, forward primer"
     protein_bind    3421..3445
                     /gene="mutant version of attB"
                     /label=attB1
                     /bound_moiety="BP Clonase(TM)"
                     /note="recombination site for the Gateway(R) BP reaction"
     CDS             4342..5235
                     /codon_start=1
                     /gene="ESR1"
                     /product="estrogen nuclear receptor alpha ligand-binding
                     domain"
                     /label=ER-LBD
                     /translation="KRSKKNSLALSLTADQMVSALLDAEPPILYSEYDPTRPFSEASMM
                     GLLTNLADRELVHMINWAKRVPGFVDLTLHDQVHLLECAWLEILMIGLVWRSMEHPGKL
                     LFAPNLLLDRNQGKCVEGMVEIFDMLLATSSRFRMMNLQGEEFVCLKSIILLNSGVYTF
                     LSSTLKSLEEKDHIHRVLDKITDTLIHLMAKAGLTLQQQHQRLAQLLLILSHIRHMSNK
                     GMEHLYSMKCKNVVPLYDLLLEMLDAHRLHAPTSRGGASVEETDQSHLATAGSTSSHSL
                     QKYYITGEAEGFPATV"
     protein_bind    complement(5237..5261)
                     /gene="mutant version of attB"
                     /label=attB2
                     /bound_moiety="BP Clonase(TM)"
                     /note="recombination site for the Gateway(R) BP reaction"
     CDS             5314..5355
                     /codon_start=1
                     /product="epitope tag from simian virus 5"
                     /label=V5 tag
                     /translation="GKPIPNPLLGLDST"
     misc_feature    5376..5943
                     /label=IRES
                     /note="internal ribosome entry site (IRES) of the
                     encephalomyocarditis virus (EMCV)"
     misc_feature    5393..5945
                     /label=IRES
                     /note="internal ribosome entry site (IRES) of the
                     encephalomyocarditis virus (EMCV)"
     primer_bind     complement(5537..5554)
                     /label=IRES reverse
                     /note="IRES internal ribosome entry site, reverse primer.
                     Also called pCDH-rev"
     primer_bind     5764..5783
                     /label=IRES-F
                     /note="IRES internal ribosome entry site, forward primer"
     CDS             5957..6676
                     /codon_start=1
                     /product="the original enhanced GFP (Yang et al., 1996)"
                     /label=EGFP
                     /note="mammalian codon-optimized"
                     /translation="MVSKGEELFTGVVPILVELDGDVNGHKFSVSGEGEGDATYGKLTL
                     KFICTTGKLPVPWPTLVTTLTYGVQCFSRYPDHMKQHDFFKSAMPEGYVQERTIFFKDD
                     GNYKTRAEVKFEGDTLVNRIELKGIDFKEDGNILGHKLEYNYNSHNVYIMADKQKNGIK
                     VNFKIRHNIEDGSVQLADHYQQNTPIGDGPVLLPDNHYLSTQSALSKDPNEKRDHMVLL
                     EFVTAAGITLGMDELYK"
     CDS             5957..6673
                     /codon_start=1
                     /product="enhanced GFP"
                     /label=EGFP
                     /translation="MVSKGEELFTGVVPILVELDGDVNGHKFSVSGEGEGDATYGKLTL
                     KFICTTGKLPVPWPTLVTTLTYGVQCFSRYPDHMKQHDFFKSAMPEGYVQERTIFFKDD
                     GNYKTRAEVKFEGDTLVNRIELKGIDFKEDGNILGHKLEYNYNSHNVYIMADKQKNGIK
                     VNFKIRHNIEDGSVQLADHYQQNTPIGDGPVLLPDNHYLSTQSALSKDPNEKRDHMVLL
                     EFVTAAGITLGMDELYK"
     primer_bind     complement(6002..6023)
                     /label=EGFP-N
                     /note="EGFP, reverse primer"
     primer_bind     complement(6263..6282)
                     /label=EXFP-R
                     /note="For distinguishing EGFP variants, reverse primer"
     primer_bind     6610..6631
                     /label=EGFP-C
                     /note="EGFP, forward primer"
     misc_feature    6690..7278
                     /label=WPRE
                     /note="woodchuck hepatitis virus posttranscriptional
                     regulatory element"
     primer_bind     complement(6743..6763)
                     /label=WPRE-R
                     /note="WPRE, reverse primer"
     CDS             complement(7161..7172)
                     /codon_start=1
                     /product="Factor Xa recognition and cleavage site"
                     /label=Factor Xa site
                     /translation="IEGR"
     LTR             7353..7586
                     /label=3' LTR (Delta-U3)
                     /note="self-inactivating 3' long terminal repeat (LTR) from
                     HIV-1"
     primer_bind     complement(7705..7723)
                     /label=pBRforEco
                     /note="pBR322 vectors, upsteam of EcoRI site, forward
                     primer"
     promoter        7791..7895
                     /gene="bla"
                     /label=AmpR promoter
     CDS             7896..8756
                     /codon_start=1
                     /gene="bla"
                     /product="beta-lactamase"
                     /label=AmpR
                     /note="confers resistance to ampicillin, carbenicillin, and
                     related antibiotics"
                     /translation="MSIQHFRVALIPFFAAFCLPVFAHPETLVKVKDAEDQLGARVGYI
                     ELDLNSGKILESFRPEERFPMMSTFKVLLCGAVLSRVDAGQEQLGRRIHYSQNDLVEYS
                     PVTEKHLTDGMTVRELCSAAITMSDNTAANLLLTTIGGPKELTAFLHNMGDHVTRLDRW
                     EPELNEAIPNDERDTTMPVAMATTLRKLLTGELLTLASRQQLIDWMEADKVAGPLLRSA
                     LPAGWFIADKSGAGERGSRGIIAALGPDGKPSRIVVIYTTGSQATMDERNRQIAEIGAS
                     LIKHW"
     primer_bind     complement(8114..8133)
                     /label=Amp-R
                     /note="Ampicillin resistance gene, reverse primer"
     rep_origin      8927..9515
                     /direction=RIGHT
                     /label=ori
                     /note="high-copy-number ColE1/pMB1/pBR322/pUC origin of
                     replication"
     primer_bind     9416..9435
                     /label=pBR322ori-F
                     /note="pBR322 origin, forward primer"
     primer_bind     9669..9686
                     /label=L4440
                     /note="L4440 vector, forward primer"
     primer_bind     9778..9797
                     /label=SV40pro-F
                     /note="SV40 promoter/origin, forward primer"
     protein_bind    9926..9947
                     /label=CAP binding site
                     /bound_moiety="E. coli catabolite activator protein"
                     /note="CAP binding activates transcription in the presence
                     of cAMP."
     promoter        9962..9992
                     /label=lac promoter
                     /note="promoter for the E. coli lac operon"
     protein_bind    10000..10016
                     /label=lac operator
                     /bound_moiety="lac repressor encoded by lacI"
                     /note="The lac repressor binds to the lac operator to
                     inhibit transcription in E. coli. This inhibition can be
                     relieved by adding lactose or
                     isopropyl-beta-D-thiogalactopyranoside (IPTG)."
     primer_bind     10005..10027
                     /label=M13/pUC Reverse
                     /note="In lacZ gene"
     primer_bind     10024..10040
                     /label=M13 rev
                     /note="common sequencing primer, one of multiple similar
                     variants"
     primer_bind     10024..10040
                     /label=M13 Reverse
                     /note="In lacZ gene. Also called M13-rev"
     primer_bind     10090..10109
                     /label=EBV-rev
                     /note="SV40 polyA terminator, reverse primer"
ORIGIN
        1 tggaagggct aattcactcc caaagaagac aagatatcct tgatctgtgg atctaccaca
       61 cacaaggcta cttccctgat tagcagaact acacaccagg gccaggggtc agatatccac
      121 tgacctttgg atggtgctac aagctagtac cagttgagcc agataaggta gaagaggcca
      181 ataaaggaga gaacaccagc ttgttacacc ctgtgagcct gcatgggatg gatgacccgg
      241 agagagaagt gttagagtgg aggtttgaca gccgcctagc atttcatcac gtggcccgag
      301 agctgcatcc ggagtacttc aagaactgct gatatcgagc ttgctacaag ggactttccg
      361 ctggggactt tccagggagg cgtggcctgg gcgggactgg ggagtggcga gccctcagat
      421 cctgcatata agcagctgct ttttgcctgt actgggtctc tctggttaga ccagatctga
      481 gcctgggagc tctctggcta actagggaac ccactgctta agcctcaata aagcttgcct
      541 tgagtgcttc aagtagtgtg tgcccgtctg ttgtgtgact ctggtaacta gagatccctc
      601 agaccctttt agtcagtgtg gaaaatctct agcagtggcg cccgaacagg gacttgaaag
      661 cgaaagggaa accagaggag ctctctcgac gcaggactcg gcttgctgaa gcgcgcacgg
      721 caagaggcga ggggcggcga ctggtgagta cgccaaaaat tttgactagc ggaggctaga
      781 aggagagaga tgggtgcgag agcgtcagta ttaagcgggg gagaattaga tcgcgatggg
      841 aaaaaattcg gttaaggcca gggggaaaga aaaaatataa attaaaacat atagtatggg
      901 caagcaggga gctagaacga ttcgcagtta atcctggcct gttagaaaca tcagaaggct
      961 gtagacaaat actgggacag ctacaaccat cccttcagac aggatcagaa gaacttagat
     1021 cattatataa tacagtagca accctctatt gtgtgcatca aaggatagag ataaaagaca
     1081 ccaaggaagc tttagacaag atagaggaag agcaaaacaa aagtaagacc accgcacagc
     1141 aagcggccgg ccgctgatct tcagacctgg aggaggagat atgagggaca attggagaag
     1201 tgaattatat aaatataaag tagtaaaaat tgaaccatta ggagtagcac ccaccaaggc
     1261 aaagagaaga gtggtgcaga gagaaaaaag agcagtggga ataggagctt tgttccttgg
     1321 gttcttggga gcagcaggaa gcactatggg cgcagcgtca atgacgctga cggtacaggc
     1381 cagacaatta ttgtctggta tagtgcagca gcagaacaat ttgctgaggg ctattgaggc
     1441 gcaacagcat ctgttgcaac tcacagtctg gggcatcaag cagctccagg caagaatcct
     1501 ggctgtggaa agatacctaa aggatcaaca gctcctgggg atttggggtt gctctggaaa
     1561 actcatttgc accactgctg tgccttggaa tgctagttgg agtaataaat ctctggaaca
     1621 gatttggaat cacacgacct ggatggagtg ggacagagaa attaacaatt acacaagctt
     1681 aatacactcc ttaattgaag aatcgcaaaa ccagcaagaa aagaatgaac aagaattatt
     1741 ggaattagat aaatgggcaa gtttgtggaa ttggtttaac ataacaaatt ggctgtggta
     1801 tataaaatta ttcataatga tagtaggagg cttggtaggt ttaagaatag tttttgctgt
     1861 actttctata gtgaatagag ttaggcaggg atattcacca ttatcgtttc agacccacct
     1921 cccaaccccg aggggacccg acaggcccga aggaatagaa gaagaaggtg gagagagaga
     1981 cagagacaga tccattcgat tagtgaacgg atctcgacgg tatcgccgaa ttcacaaatg
     2041 gcagtattca tccacaattt taaaagaaaa ggggggattg gggggtacag tgcaggggaa
     2101 agaatagtag acataatagc aacagacata caaactaaag aattacaaaa acaaattaca
     2161 aaaattcaaa attttcgggt ttattacagg gacagcagag atccagtttg gactagtcgt
     2221 gaggctccgg tgcccgtcag tgggcagagc gcacatcgcc cacagtcccc gagaagttgg
     2281 ggggaggggt cggcaattga accggtgcct agagaaggtg gcgcggggta aactgggaaa
     2341 gtgatgtcgt gtactggctc cgcctttttc ccgagggtgg gggagaaccg tatataagtg
     2401 cagtagtcgc cgtgaacgtt ctttttcgca acgggtttgc cgccagaaca caggtaagtg
     2461 ccgtgtgtgg ttcccgcggg cctggcctct ttacgggtta tggcccttgc gtgccttgaa
     2521 ttacttccac ctggctgcag tacgtgattc ttgatcccga gcttcgggtt ggaagtgggt
     2581 gggagagttc gaggccttgc gcttaaggag ccccttcgcc tcgtgcttga gttgaggcct
     2641 ggcctgggcg ctggggccgc cgcgtgcgaa tctggtggca ccttcgcgcc tgtctcgctg
     2701 ctttcgataa gtctctagcc atttaaaatt tttgatgacc tgctgcgacg ctttttttct
     2761 ggcaagatag tcttgtaaat gcgggccaag atctgcacac tggtatttcg gtttttgggg
     2821 ccgcgggcgg cgacggggcc cgtgcgtccc agcgcacatg ttcggcgagg cggggcctgc
     2881 gagcgcggcc accgagaatc ggacgggggt agtctcaagc tggccggcct gctctggtgc
     2941 ctggcctcgc gccgccgtgt atcgccccgc cctgggcggc aaggctggcc cggtcggcac
     3001 cagttgcgtg agcggaaaga tggccgcttc ccggccctgc tgcagggagc tcaaaatgga
     3061 ggacgcggcg ctcgggagag cgggcgggtg agtcacccac acaaaggaaa agggcctttc
     3121 cgtcctcagc cgtcgcttca tgtgactcca cggagtaccg ggcgccgtcc aggcacctcg
     3181 attagttctc gagcttttgg agtacgtcgt ctttaggttg gggggagggg ttttatgcga
     3241 tggagtttcc ccacactgag tgggtggaga ctgaagttag gccagcttgg cacttgatgt
     3301 aattctcctt ggaatttgcc ctttttgagt ttggatcttg gttcattctc aagcctcaga
     3361 cagtggttca aagttttttt cttccatttc aggtgtcgtg aagcggccct gcagatatca
     3421 acaagtttgt acaaaaaagc aggcaccatg accatgaccc tccacaccaa agcatccggg
     3481 atggccctac tgcatcagat ccaagggaac gagctggagc ccctgaaccg tccgcagctc
     3541 aagatccccc tggagcggcc cctgggcgag gtgtacctgg acagcagcaa gcccgccgtg
     3601 tacaactacc ccgagggcgc cgcctacgag ttcaacgccg cggccgccgc caacgcgcag
     3661 gtctacggtc agaccggcct cccctacggc cccgggtctg aggctgcggc gttcggctcc
     3721 aacggcctgg ggggtttccc cccactcaac agcgtgtctc cgagcccgct gatgctactg
     3781 cacccgccgc cgcagctgtc gcctttcctg cagccccacg gccagcaggt gccctactac
     3841 ctggagaacg agcccagcgg ctacacggtg cgcgaggccg gcccgccggc attctacagg
     3901 ccaaattcag ataatcgacg ccagggtggc agagaaagat tggccagtac caatgacaag
     3961 ggaagtatgg ctatggaatc tgccaaggag actcgctact gtgcagtgtg caatgactat
     4021 gcttcaggct accattatgg agtctggtcc tgtgagggct gcaaggcctt cttcaagaga
     4081 agtattcaag gacataacga ctatatgtgt ccagccacca accagtgcac cattgataaa
     4141 aacaggagga agagctgcca ggcctgccgg ctccgcaaat gctacaaagt gggaatgatg
     4201 aaaggtggga tacgaaaaga ccgaagagga gggagaatgt tgaaacacaa gcgccagaga
     4261 gatgatgggg agggcagggg tgaagtgggg tctgctggag acatgagagc tgccaacctt
     4321 tggccaagcc cgctcatgat caaacgctct aagaagaaca gcctggcctt gtccctgacg
     4381 gccgaccaga tggtcagtgc cttgttggat gctgagcccc cgatactcta ttccgagtat
     4441 gatcctacca gacccttcag tgaagcttcg atgatgggct tactgaccaa cctggcagac
     4501 agggagctgg ttcacatgat caactgggcg aagagggtgc caggctttgt ggatttgacc
     4561 ctccatgatc aggtccacct tctagaatgt gcctggctag agatcctgat gattggtctc
     4621 gtctggcgct ccatggagca cccagggaag ctactgtttg ctcctaactt gctcttggac
     4681 aggaaccagg gaaaatgtgt agagggcatg gtggagatct tcgacatgct gctggctaca
     4741 tcatctcggt tccgcatgat gaatctgcag ggagaggagt ttgtgtgcct caaatctatt
     4801 attttgctta attctggagt gtacacattt ctgtccagca ccctgaagtc tctggaagag
     4861 aaggaccata tccaccgagt cctggacaag atcacagaca ctttgatcca cctgatggcc
     4921 aaggcaggcc tgaccctgca gcagcagcac cagcggctgg cccagctcct cctcatcctc
     4981 tcccacatca ggcacatgag taacaaaggc atggagcatc tgtacagcat gaagtgcaag
     5041 aacgtggtgc ccctctatga cctgctgctg gagatgctgg acgcccaccg cctacatgcg
     5101 cccactagcc gtggaggggc atccgtggag gagacggacc aaagccactt ggccactgcg
     5161 ggctctactt catcgcattc cttgcaaaag tattacatca cgggggaggc agagggtttc
     5221 cctgccacag tctagaaccc agctttcttg tacaaagtgg ttgatatcca gcacagtggc
     5281 ggccgctcga gtctagaggg cccgcggttc gaaggtaagc ctatccctaa ccctctcctc
     5341 ggtctcgatt ctacgcgtac cggttagtaa tgagatccct cccccccccc taacgttact
     5401 ggccgaagcc gcttggaata aggccggtgt gcgtttgtct atatgttatt ttccaccata
     5461 ttgccgtctt ttggcaatgt gagggcccgg aaacctggcc ctgtcttctt gacgagcatt
     5521 cctaggggtc tttcccctct cgccaaagga atgcaaggtc tgttgaatgt cgtgaaggaa
     5581 gcagttcctc tggaagcttc ttgaagacaa acaacgtctg tagcgaccct ttgcaggcag
     5641 cggaaccccc cacctggcga caggtgcctc tgcggccaaa agccacgtgt ataagataca
     5701 cctgcaaagg cggcacaacc ccagtgccac gttgtgagtt ggatagttgt ggaaagagtc
     5761 aaatggctct cctcaagcgt attcaacaag gggctgaagg atgcccagaa ggtaccccat
     5821 tgtatgggat ctgatctggg gcctcggtgc acatgcttta catgtgttta gtcgaggtta
     5881 aaaaaacgtc taggcccccc gaaccacggg gacgtggttt tcctttgaaa aacacgatga
     5941 taatatggcc acacatatgg tgagcaaggg cgaggagctg ttcaccgggg tggtgcccat
     6001 cctggtcgag ctggacggcg acgtaaacgg ccacaagttc agcgtgtccg gcgagggcga
     6061 gggcgatgcc acctacggca agctgaccct gaagttcatc tgcaccaccg gcaagctgcc
     6121 cgtgccctgg cccaccctcg tgaccaccct gacctacggc gtgcagtgct tcagccgcta
     6181 ccccgaccac atgaagcagc acgacttctt caagtccgcc atgcccgaag gctacgtcca
     6241 ggagcgcacc atcttcttca aggacgacgg caactacaag acccgcgccg aggtgaagtt
     6301 cgagggcgac accctggtga accgcatcga gctgaagggc atcgacttca aggaggacgg
     6361 caacatcctg gggcacaagc tggagtacaa ctacaacagc cacaacgtct atatcatggc
     6421 cgacaagcag aagaacggca tcaaggtgaa cttcaagatc cgccacaaca tcgaggacgg
     6481 cagcgtgcag ctcgccgacc actaccagca gaacaccccc atcggcgacg gccccgtgct
     6541 gctgcccgac aaccactacc tgagcaccca gtccgccctg agcaaagacc ccaacgagaa
     6601 gcgcgatcac atggtcctgc tggagttcgt gaccgccgcc gggatcactc tcggcatgga
     6661 cgagctgtac aagtaaatcg atagatccta atcaacctct ggattacaaa atttgtgaaa
     6721 gattgactgg tattcttaac tatgttgctc cttttacgct atgtggatac gctgctttaa
     6781 tgcctttgta tcatgctatt gcttcccgta tggctttcat tttctcctcc ttgtataaat
     6841 cctggttgct gtctctttat gaggagttgt ggcccgttgt caggcaacgt ggcgtggtgt
     6901 gcactgtgtt tgctgacgca acccccactg gttggggcat tgccaccacc tgtcagctcc
     6961 tttccgggac tttcgctttc cccctcccta ttgccacggc ggaactcatc gccgcctgcc
     7021 ttgcccgctg ctggacaggg gctcggctgt tgggcactga caattccgtg gtgttgtcgg
     7081 ggaaatcatc gtcctttcct tggctgctcg cctgtgttgc cacctggatt ctgcgcggga
     7141 cgtccttctg ctacgtccct tcggccctca atccagcgga ccttccttcc cgcggcctgc
     7201 tgccggctct gcggcctctt ccgcgtcttc gccttcgccc tcagacgagt cggatctccc
     7261 tttgggccgc ctccccgcct gagatccttt aagaccaatg acttacaagg cagctgtaga
     7321 tcttagccac tttttaaaag aaaagggggg actggaaggg ctaattcact cccaacgaag
     7381 acaagatctg ctttttgctt gtactgggtc tctctggtta gaccagatct gagcctggga
     7441 gctctctggc taactaggga acccactgct taagcctcaa taaagcttgc cttgagtgct
     7501 tcaagtagtg tgtgcccgtc tgttgtgtga ctctggtaac tagagatccc tcagaccctt
     7561 ttagtcagtg tggaaaatct ctagcagtag tagttcatgt catcttatta ttcagtattt
     7621 ataacttgca aagaaatgaa tatcagagag tgagaggccc gggttaatta aggaaagggc
     7681 tagatcattc ttgaagacga aagggcctcg tgatacgcct atttttatag gttaatgtca
     7741 tgataataat ggtttcttag acgtcaggtg gcacttttcg gggaaatgtg cgcggaaccc
     7801 ctatttgttt atttttctaa atacattcaa atatgtatcc gctcatgaga caataaccct
     7861 gataaatgct tcaataatat tgaaaaagga agagtatgag tattcaacat ttccgtgtcg
     7921 cccttattcc cttttttgcg gcattttgcc ttcctgtttt tgctcaccca gaaacgctgg
     7981 tgaaagtaaa agatgctgaa gatcagttgg gtgcacgagt gggttacatc gaactggatc
     8041 tcaacagcgg taagatcctt gagagttttc gccccgaaga acgttttcca atgatgagca
     8101 cttttaaagt tctgctatgt ggcgcggtat tatcccgtgt tgacgccggg caagagcaac
     8161 tcggtcgccg catacactat tctcagaatg acttggttga gtactcacca gtcacagaaa
     8221 agcatcttac ggatggcatg acagtaagag aattatgcag tgctgccata accatgagtg
     8281 ataacactgc ggccaactta cttctgacaa cgatcggagg accgaaggag ctaaccgctt
     8341 ttttgcacaa catgggggat catgtaactc gccttgatcg ttgggaaccg gagctgaatg
     8401 aagccatacc aaacgacgag cgtgacacca cgatgcctgt agcaatggca acaacgttgc
     8461 gcaaactatt aactggcgaa ctacttactc tagcttcccg gcaacaatta atagactgga
     8521 tggaggcgga taaagttgca ggaccacttc tgcgctcggc ccttccggct ggctggttta
     8581 ttgctgataa atctggagcc ggtgagcgtg ggtctcgcgg tatcattgca gcactggggc
     8641 cagatggtaa gccctcccgt atcgtagtta tctacacgac ggggagtcag gcaactatgg
     8701 atgaacgaaa tagacagatc gctgagatag gtgcctcact gattaagcat tggtaactgt
     8761 cagaccaagt ttactcatat atactttaga ttgatttaaa acttcatttt taatttaaaa
     8821 ggatctaggt gaagatcctt tttgataatc tcatgaccaa aatcccttaa cgtgagtttt
     8881 cgttccactg agcgtcagac cccgtagaaa agatcaaagg atcttcttga gatccttttt
     8941 ttctgcgcgt aatctgctgc ttgcaaacaa aaaaaccacc gctaccagcg gtggtttgtt
     9001 tgccggatca agagctacca actctttttc cgaaggtaac tggcttcagc agagcgcaga
     9061 taccaaatac tgttcttcta gtgtagccgt agttaggcca ccacttcaag aactctgtag
     9121 caccgcctac atacctcgct ctgctaatcc tgttaccagt ggctgctgcc agtggcgata
     9181 agtcgtgtct taccgggttg gactcaagac gatagttacc ggataaggcg cagcggtcgg
     9241 gctgaacggg gggttcgtgc acacagccca gcttggagcg aacgacctac accgaactga
     9301 gatacctaca gcgtgagcta tgagaaagcg ccacgcttcc cgaagggaga aaggcggaca
     9361 ggtatccggt aagcggcagg gtcggaacag gagagcgcac gagggagctt ccagggggaa
     9421 acgcctggta tctttatagt cctgtcgggt ttcgccacct ctgacttgag cgtcgatttt
     9481 tgtgatgctc gtcagggggg cggagcctat ggaaaaacgc cagcaacgcg gcctttttac
     9541 ggttcctggc cttttgctgg ccttttgctc acatgttctt tcctgcgtta tcccctgatt
     9601 ctgtggataa ccgtattacc gcctttgagt gagctgatac cgctcgccgc agccgaacga
     9661 ccgagcgcag cgagtcagtg agcgaggaag cggaagagcg cccaatacgc aaaccgcctc
     9721 tccccgcgcg ttggccgatt cattaatgca gcaagctcat ggctgactaa ttttttttat
     9781 ttatgcagag gccgaggccg cctcggcctc tgagctattc cagaagtagt gaggaggctt
     9841 ttttggaggc ctaggctttt gcaaaaagct ccccgtggca cgacaggttt cccgactgga
     9901 aagcgggcag tgagcgcaac gcaattaatg tgagttagct cactcattag gcaccccagg
     9961 ctttacactt tatgcttccg gctcgtatgt tgtgtggaat tgtgagcgga taacaatttc
    10021 acacaggaaa cagctatgac atgattacga atttcacaaa taaagcattt ttttcactgc
    10081 attctagttg tggtttgtcc aaactcatca atgtatctta tcatgtctgg atcaactgga
    10141 taactcaagc taaccaaaat catcccaaac ttcccacccc ataccctatt accactgcca
    10201 attacctgtg gtttcattta ctctaaacct gtgattcctc tgaattattt tcattttaaa
    10261 gaaattgtat ttgttaaata tgtactacaa acttagtagt
//
