[The description below was written by a language model from this plasmid's Addgene catalogue record and the feature table of its GenBank file.]
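Description:
pHAGE-ESR1-E247K is a 10.3 kb HIV-1-based lentiviral expression plasmid built on the pHAGE backbone, carrying human ESR1 (estrogen receptor alpha) with the E247K point mutation. It is propagated in E. coli through a high-copy ColE1/pUC-type origin and selected with ampicillin via the beta-lactamase gene. The viral portion contains a full-length LTR at the upstream end (labelled "3' LTR" by the automated annotation although it occupies the 5' position), the Psi packaging signal, the Rev response element for Rev-dependent nuclear export of the genomic RNA, the cPPT/CTS element, and a downstream U3-deleted LTR that makes the integrated provirus self-inactivating.

Between these elements, the human EF-1-alpha promoter with its first intron drives a bicistronic transcript. The ESR1 open reading frame was introduced by Gateway recombination and sits between attB1 and attB2 sites. The feature table annotates only the ligand-binding domain portion of the receptor, but the spacing between the att sites is consistent with a full-length coding sequence. A V5 epitope tag lies just downstream of attB2; whether it is fused in frame to the receptor depends on the absence of a native stop codon, which the record does not state. An EMCV IRES then permits cap-independent translation of EGFP from the same mRNA, so that transduced cells can be identified or sorted by fluorescence, and a WPRE enhances transcript expression. No mammalian drug-selection marker is annotated.

The construct belongs to a collection made for systematic functional annotation of somatic cancer mutations, and is used for stable lentiviral expression of this ESR1 variant in mammalian cells to assess its functional consequences.
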