Addgene plasmid #116367: pHAGE-ESR1-E247K
Purpose: Lentiviral expression of ESR1 E247K
Depositing lab: Gordon Mills & Kenneth Scott. Depositing organization: Baylor College of Medicine. Publication: Systematic Functional Annotation of Somatic Mutations in Cancer. Ng PK, Li J, Jeong KJ, Shao S, Chen H, Tsang YH, Sengupta S, Wang Z, Bhavana VH, Tran R, Soewito S, Minussi DC, Moreno D, Kong K, Dogruluk T, Lu H, Gao J, Tokheim C, Zhou DC, Johnson AM, Zeng J, Ip CKM, Ju Z, Wester M, Yu S, Li Y, Vellano CP, Schultz N, Karchin R, Ding L, Lu Y, Cheung LWT, Chen K, Shaw KR, Meric-Bernstam F, Scott KL, Yi S, Sahni N, Liang H, Mills GB. Cancer Cell. 2018 Mar 12;33(3):450-462.e10. doi: 10.1016/j.ccell.2018.01.021. PubMed 29533785.
Backbone
  Vector backbone: pHAGE
  Vector type: Lentiviral
Growth in bacteria
  Bacterial resistance: Ampicillin, 100 μg/mL
  Growth temperature: 37°C
  Growth strain: Stbl3
  Copy number: High Copy
Gene/Insert
  Gene/Insert name: ESR1
  Species: H. sapiens (human)
  Mutation: E247K
  Entrez Gene: ESR1 (a.k.a. ER, ESR, ESRA, ESTRR, Era, NR3A1)
  Cloning method: Gateway Cloning
Terms and licenses: Academic/Nonprofit Terms; Industry Terms: Not Available to Industry
How to cite: pHAGE-ESR1-E247K was a gift from Gordon Mills & Kenneth Scott (Addgene plasmid # 116367 ; http://n2t.net/addgene:116367 ; RRID:Addgene_116367)
